Addgene plasmid #50936: psicheck2 PTEN 3'UTR
Purpose: reporter for PTEN RNAi
Depositing lab: Pier Pandolfi. Publication: Coding-independent regulation of the tumor suppressor PTEN by competing endogenous mRNAs. Tay Y, Kats L, Salmena L, Weiss D, Tan SM, Ala U, Karreth F, Poliseno L, Provero P, Di Cunto F, Lieberman J, Rigoutsos I, Pandolfi PP. Cell. 2011 Oct 14;147(2):344-57. doi: 10.1016/j.cell.2011.09.029. PubMed 22000013.
Backbone
  Vector backbone: psiCheck-2
  Backbone manufacturer: Promega
  Backbone size w/o insert (bp): 6273
  Vector type: Mammalian Expression, RNAi
Growth in bacteria
  Bacterial resistance: Ampicillin, 100 μg/mL
  Growth temperature: 37°C
  Growth strain: DH5alpha
  Copy number: High Copy
Gene/Insert
  Gene/Insert name: PTEN 3'UTR (alt name: phosphatase and tensin homolog)
  Species: H. sapiens (human)
  Entrez Gene: PTEN (a.k.a. 10q23del, BZS, CWS1, DEC, GLM2, MHAM, MMAC1, PTEN1, PTENbeta, TEP1)
  Promoter: T7
  Tag / fusion protein: Renilla luciferase (N terminal on backbone)
  Cloning method: Restriction Enzyme; 5′ cloning site XhoI (not destroyed); 3′ cloning site NotI (not destroyed)
  Sequencing primers: 5′ psiCHECK2-F, GTCCGCAACTACAACGCCTACCTT
Terms and licenses: Academic/Nonprofit Terms; Industry Terms: Not Available to Industry
Depositor comments: Primers used to amplify the 3'UTR of PTEN: PTEN3′UTR-F TAGAGGAGCCGTCAAATCCA, PTEN3′UTR-R CCCCCACTTTAGTGCACAGT,
How to cite: psicheck2 PTEN 3'UTR was a gift from Pier Pandolfi (Addgene plasmid # 50936 ; http://n2t.net/addgene:50936 ; RRID:Addgene_50936)
