[The description below was written by a language model from this plasmid's Addgene catalogue record.]
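Description:
psicheck2 PTEN 3'UTR is a dual-luciferase reporter plasmid built on the commercial psiCheck-2 backbone (6273 bp without insert) and classed as a mammalian expression/RNAi vector. It is maintained in E. coli as a high-copy plasmid under ampicillin selection. The insert is the 3' untranslated region of human PTEN (phosphatase and tensin homolog), amplified by PCR and cloned between XhoI and NotI sites, both of which are retained. This places the UTR immediately downstream of the Renilla luciferase coding sequence carried by the backbone, so that the reporter is transcribed as a Renilla–PTEN 3'UTR chimeric mRNA. Although the record lists Renilla as an N-terminal "tag", the UTR is non-coding, so the linkage is at the transcript level, not a protein fusion.

The record names T7 as the promoter. In psiCheck-2 vectors a T7 promoter generally sits upstream of Renilla for in vitro transcription, while a separate mammalian promoter drives expression in cells, but that promoter is not stated here. The psiCheck-2 design also typically carries an independently expressed firefly luciferase cassette that serves as an internal normalisation control, although no feature table is provided to confirm the element layout.

The stated purpose is a reporter for PTEN RNAi. Small RNAs such as microRNAs or siRNAs that bind the PTEN 3'UTR reduce stability or translation of the chimeric transcript, lowering the Renilla signal. The associated work concerns coding-independent regulation of PTEN by competing endogenous mRNAs, so the construct suits experiments asking whether other transcripts relieve repression of the PTEN 3'UTR by sequestering shared microRNAs.
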