>Addgene plasmid #50936 | psicheck2 PTEN 3'UTR | addgene partial sequence | sequence record 77909 | psiCHECK2-F 5'-GTCCGCAACTACAACGCCTACCTT-3'
TCTGCCTAAGATGTTCATCGAGTCCGACCCTGGGTTCTTTTCCAACGCTATTGTCGAGGGAGCTAAGAAG
TTCCCTAACACCGAGTTCGTGAAGGTGAAGGGCCTCCACTTCAGCCAGGAGGACGCTCCAGATGAAATGG
GTAAGTACATCAAGAGCTTCGTGGAGCGCGTGCTGAAGAACGAGCAGTAATTCTAGGCGATCGCTCGAGC
GGTAGAGGAGCCGTCAAATCCAGAGGCTAGCAGTTCAACTTCTGTAACACCAGATGTTAGTGACAATGAA
CCTGATCATTATAGATATTCTGACACCACTGACTCTGATCCAGAGAATGAACCTTTTGATGAAGATCAGC
ATACACAAATTACAAAAGTCTGAATTTTTTTTTATCAAGAGGGATAAAACACCATGAAAATGAACTTGAA
TAAACTGAAAATGGACCTTTTTTTTTTTAATGGCAATAGGACATTGTGTCAGATTACCAGTTATAGGAAC
AATTCTCTTTTCCTGACCAATCTTGTTTTACCCTATACATCCACAGGGTTTTGACACTTGTTGTCCAGTT
GAAAAAAGGTTGTGTAGCTGTGTCATGTATATACCTTTTTGTGTCAAAAGGACATTTAAAATTCAATTAG
GATTAATAAAGATGGCACTTTCCCGTTTTATTCCAGTTTTATAAAAAGTGGAGACAGACTGATGTGTATA
CGTAGGAATTTTTTCCTTTTGTGTTCTGTCACCAACTGAAGTGGCTAAAGAGCTTTGTGATATACTGGTT
CACATCCTACCCCTTTGCACTTGTGGCAACAGATAAGTTTGCAGTTGGCTAAGAGAGGTTTCCGAAGGGT
TTTGCTACATTCTAATGCATGTATTCGGGTTAGGGGAATGGAGGGAATGCTCAGAAAGGAAATAATTTTA
TGCTGGACTCTGGACCATATACCATCTCCAGCTATTTACACACACCTTTCTTTAGCATGCTACA
